>Addgene plasmid #79611 | pScalps_Puro_mTet2 catalytic domain HxD | depositor partial sequence | sequence record 148767 | Sequence of insert  (NM_001040400)
GGGTCTAGAGTAGGTGGCATTCGCCCTTGCCACCATGGAGGAACAGAAGCTTATCTCGGAGGAGGATCTC
CTCGGAGCGCTGACTCTCAAGTCACAGAAACACGTGAAAGTGCCAACAGATATCCAGGCTGCAGAATCGG
AGAACCACGCCCGAGCTGCAGAGCCTCAAGCAACCAAAAGCACAGATTGTTCTGTTCTCGACGATGTTTC
AGAATCAGATACTCCTGGTGAACAAAGTCAGAATGGCAAATGTGAAGGATGCAATCCAGACAAAGATGAA
GCTCCTTATTATACCCATCTAGGAGCTGGTCCTGATGTGGCAGCTATTAGAACACTCATGGAAGAAAGGT
ATGGAGAGAAGGGTAAAGCTATTAGGATTGAAAAAGTCATATATACTGGTAAAGAAGGCAAGAGCTCTCA
GGGATGTCCTATTGCTAAATGGGTATATCGGAGATCGAGTGAGGAGGAGAAACTACTGTGTTTGGTACGA
GTGCGACCTAATCACACATGTGAGACGGCGGTGATGGTAATTGCCATCATGTTGTGGGACGGAATCCCAA
AGCTACTCGCATCAGAACTCTACTCAGAACTTACAGATATCTTGGGCAAGTGTGGCATATGCACCAACCG
TCGCTGTTCTCAGAATGAAACGAAGAAAAAGCAATCACCACCCAGAAACTGTTGTTGTCAGGGTGAGAAT
CCAGAGACCTGTGGTGCCTCCTTTTCTTTTGGTTGTTCTTGGAGCATGTACTATAATGGATGTAAGTTTG
CCAGAAGCAAGAAACCAAGGAAATTTAGGCTACATGGAGCTGAGCCAAAAGAGGAAGAGAGACTAGGTTC
TCATTTGCAAAACCTGGCTACTGTCATTGCTCCAATATACAAGAAGCTTGCACCCGATGCATACAATAAT
CAGGTTGAATTTGAACACCAAGCCCCAGACTGCTGTTTGGGTCTGAAGGAAGGCCGGCCATTCTCAGGAG
TCACTGCATGTTTGGACTTCTCTGCTCATTCCTATAGAGCTCAGCAGAACATGCCAAATGGCAGTACAGT
GGTGGTCACCCTCAATAGAGAAGACAATCGAGAAGTCGGAGCTAAGCCTGAGGATGAGCAGTTCCACGTG
CTGCCTATGTACATCATCGCCCCTGAGGATGAGTTTGGGAGTACGGAAGGCCAGGAGAAGAAGATACGGA
TGGGGTCCATTGAGGTTCTGCAGTCATTTCGGAGGAGAAGGGTCATAAGGATAGGAGAGCTGCCCAAGAG
TTGCAAGAAGAAAGCGGAGCCCAAGAAAGCCAAGACCAAGAAAGCAGCTCGAAAGCGTTCCTCTCTCGAG
AACTGCTCCAGTAGGACTGAGAAGGGAAAGTCTTCCTCACATACAAAGCTGATGGAAAATGCAAGCCATA
TGAAACAAATGACAGCACAACCGCAGCTTTCGGGCCCGGTCATCCGGCAGCCACCAACACTCCAGAGGCA
CCTTCAGCAAGGGCAGAGGCCACAGCAGCCGCAGCCACCTCAGCCGCAGCCGCAGACGACACCTCAGCCA
CAGCCACAGCCACAGCATATCATGCCCGGTAACTCTCAGTCTGTTGGTTCTCATTGTTCTGGATCCACCA
GTGTCTACACGAGACAGCCTACTCCTCACAGTCCTTATCCCAGCTCAGCACACACCTCAGATATTTATGG
AGATACCAACCATGTTAACTTTTACCCCACTTCATCTCATGCCTCGGGTTCATATTTGAATCCTTCTAAT
TACATGAACCCCTACCTTGGGCTTTTGAATCAGAATAACCAATATGCACCTTTTCCATACAATGGGAGTG
TGCCAGTGGACAATGGTTCCCCTTTCTTAGGTTCTTATTCCCCCCAGGCTCAGTCCAGGGATCTACATAG
ATATCCAAACCAGGACCATCTCACCAATCAGAACTTACCACCCATCCACACCCTTCACCAACAGACGTTT
GGGGACAGTCCCTCTAAGTACTTAAGTTATGGAAACCAAAATATGCAGAGAGATGCCTTCACTACTAACT
CCACCCTAAAACCAAATGTACACCACCTAGCAACGTTTTCTCCTTACCCCACCCCCAAGATGGATAGTCA
TTTCATGGGAGCTGCCTCCAGATCACCATACAGCCACCCACACACTGACTACAAAACCAGTGAGCATCAT
CTACCCTCTCACACGATCTACAGCTACACGGCAGCAGCTTCGGGGAGCAGTTCCAGCCACGCCTTCCACA
ACAAGGAGAATGACAACATAGCCAATGGGCTCTCAAGAGTGCTTCCAGGGTTTAATCATGATAGAACTGC
TTCTGCCCAAGAACTATTATACAGTCTGACTGGCAGCAGTCAGGAGAAGCAGCCTGAGGTGTCAGGCCAG
GATGCAGCTGCTGTGCAGGAAATTGAGTATTGGTCAGATAGTGAGCACAACTTTCAGGATCCTTGCATTG
GAGGGGTGGCTATAGCTCCAACTCATGGGTCAATTCTTATTGAGTGTGCAAAGTGTGAGGTTCATGCCAC
AACCAAAGTAAACGATCCCGACCGGAATCACCCCACCAGGATCTCACTTGTACTGTATAGGCATAAGAAT
TTGTTTCTACCAAAACATTGTTTGGCTCTCTGGGAAGCCAAAATGGCTGAAAAGGCCCGGAAAGAGGAAG
AGTGCGGAAAGAATGGATCAGACCACGTGTCTCAGAAAAATCATGGCAAACAGGAAAAGCGTGAGCCCAC
AGGGCCACAGGAACCCAGTTACCTGCGTTTCATCCAGTCTCTTGCTGAGAACACAGGGTCTGTGACTACG
GATTCTACCGTGACTACATCACCATATGCTTTCACTCAGGTCACAGGGCCTTACAACACATTTGTATGAA
AGGGCGAATTCTCGACCTTGACTGGCGGCGCGACCTTG
