>Addgene plasmid #79611 | pScalps_Puro_mTet2 catalytic domain HxD | addgene partial sequence | sequence record 153375 | SFFVpro-F 5'-CTTCTGCTTCCCGAGCTCTA-3'
TCGGCGCGCCAGTCCTCCGACAGACTGAGTCGCCCGGGGGTCTAGAGTAGGTGGCATTCGCCCTTGCCAC
CATGGAGGAACAGAAGCTTATCTCGGAGGAGGATCTCCTCGGAGCGCTGACTCTCAAGTCACAGAAACAC
GTGAAAGTGCCAACAGATATCCAGGCTGCAGAATCGGAGAACCACGCCCGAGCTGCAGAGCCTCAAGCAA
CCAAAAGCACAGATTGTTCTGTTCTCGACGATGTTTCAGAATCAGATACTCCTGGTGAACAAAGTCAGAA
TGGCAAATGTGAAGGATGCAATCCAGACAAAGATGAAGCTCCTTATTATACCCATCTAGGAGCTGGTCCT
GATGTGGCAGCTATTAGAACACTCATGGAAGAAAGGTATGGAGAGAAGGGTAAAGCTATTAGGATTGAAA
AAGTCATATATACTGGTAAAGAAGGCAAGAGCTCTCAGGGATGTCCTATTGCTAAATGGGTATATCGGAG
ATCGAGTGAGGAGGAGAAACTACTGTGTTTGGTACGAGTGCGACCTAATCACACATGTGAGACGGCGGTG
ATGGTAATTGCCATCATGTTGTGGGACGGAATCCCAAAGCTACTCGCATCAGAACTCTACTCAGAACTTA
CAGATATCTTGGGCAAGTGTGGCATATGCACCAACCGTCGCTGTTCTCAGAATGAAACGAAGAAAAAGCA
ATCACCACCCAGAAACTGTTGTTGTCAGGGTGAGAATCCAGAGACCTGTGGTGCCTCCTTTTCTTTTGGT
TGTTCTTGGAGCATGTACTATAATGGATGTAAGTTTGCCAGAAGCAAGAAACCAAGGAAATTTAGGCTAC
ATGGAGCTGAGCCAAAAGAGGAAGAGAGACTAGGTTCTCATTTGCAAAACCTGGCTACTGTCATTGCTCC
AA
