>Addgene plasmid #79611 | pScalps_Puro_mTet2 catalytic domain HxD | addgene partial sequence | sequence record 153376 | Puro-F2 5'-ctcggcttcaccgtcacc-3'
AGACGCGCACCTGGTGCATGACCCGCAAGCCCGGTGCCTGAGCGATCGCTAATCAACCTCTGGATTACAA
AATTTGTGAAAGATTGACTGGTATTCTTAACTATGTTGCTCCTTTTACGCTATGTGGATACGCTGCTTTA
ATGCCTTTGTATCATGCTATTGCTTCCCGTATGGCTTTCATTTTCTCCTCCTTGTATAAATCCTGGTTGC
TGTCTCTTTATGAGGAGTTGTGGCCCGTTGTCAGGCAACGTGGCGTGGTGTGCACTGTGTTTGCTGACGC
AACCCCCACTGGTTGGGGCATTGCCACCACCTGTCAGCTCCTTTCCGGGACTTTCGCTTTCCCCCTCCCT
ATTGCCACGGCGGAACTCATCGCCGCCTGCCTTGCCCGCTGCTGGACAGGGGCTCGGCTGTTGGGCACTG
ACAATTCCGTGGTGTTGTCGGGGAAGCTGACGTCCTTTCCATGGCTGCTCGCCTGTGTTGCCACCTGGAT
TCTGCGCGGGACGTCCTTCTGCTACGTCCCTTCGGCCCTCAATCCAGCGGACCTTCCTTCCCGCGGCCTG
CTGCCGGCTCTGCGGCCTCTTCCGCGTCTTCGCCTTCGCCCTCAGACGAGTCGGATCTCCCTTTGGGCCG
CCTCCCCGCTTAATCGCGTCGAGACCTAGAAAAACATGGAGCAATCACAAGTAGCAATACAGCAGCTACC
AATGCTGATTGTGCCTGGCTAGAAGCACAAGAGGAGGAGGAGGTGGGTTTTCCAGTCACACCTCAGGTAC
CTTTAAGACCAATGACTTACAAGGCAGCTGTAGATCT
