[The description below was written by a language model from this plasmid's Addgene catalogue record.]
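Description:
pScalps_Puro_mTet2 catalytic domain HxD is a lentiviral expression plasmid of about 10.5 kb, built on the pScalps backbone (about 7.7 kb without insert). It is designed to deliver a catalytically inactive form of mouse Tet2 into mammalian cells. The plasmid is propagated in E. coli under ampicillin selection, and the record lists a recombination-deficient strain suited to maintaining repeat-containing lentiviral vectors. Transduced cells can be selected with puromycin. No feature table is provided. The promoter driving the insert, the arrangement of the puromycin cassette, and the specific viral elements (LTRs, packaging signal and so on) are therefore not stated.

The insert is roughly 2.8 kb, cloned between XbaI and EcoRI sites that both remain intact. As the construct name indicates, it corresponds to the catalytic domain of Tet2 (Ten Eleven Translocation methylcytosine dioxygenase 2) rather than the full-length protein. It carries two substitutions, H1302Y and D1304A, in the signature HxD motif. In dioxygenases of this family, the motif contributes to coordinating the iron cofactor, so mutating it abolishes the oxidation of 5-methylcytosine. The protein is fused to a Myc epitope tag for detection, but the record does not say at which end the tag sits.

The stated purpose is expression of enzymatically dead Tet2. Such a construct typically serves as a control alongside an active catalytic domain, allowing effects that require Tet2 enzymatic activity to be separated from those that do not. This fits the associated study of catalytic and non-catalytic roles of TET2 in mast cell differentiation and proliferation.
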