Addgene plasmid #79611: pScalps_Puro_mTet2 catalytic domain HxD
Purpose: Expression of catalytically inactive mouse Tet2
Depositing lab: Silvia Monticelli. Depositing organization: Institute for Research in Biomedicine, Switzerland. Publication: TET2 Regulates Mast Cell Differentiation and Proliferation through Catalytic and Non-catalytic Activities. Montagner S, Leoni C, Emming S, Della Chiara G, Balestrieri C, Barozzi I, Piccolo V, Togher S, Ko M, Rao A, Natoli G, Monticelli S. Cell Rep. 2016 May 17;15(7):1566-79. doi: 10.1016/j.celrep.2016.04.044. Epub 2016 May 5. PubMed 27160912.
Backbone
  Vector backbone: pScalps
  Backbone size w/o insert (bp): 7740
  Total vector size (bp): 10542
  Vector type: Lentiviral
  Selectable markers: Puromycin
Growth in bacteria
  Bacterial resistance: Ampicillin, 100 μg/mL
  Growth temperature: 37°C
  Growth strain: NEB Stable
  Copy number: Unknown
Gene/Insert
  Gene/Insert name: Tet2 (alt name: Ten Eleven Translocation methylcytosine dioxygenase 2)
  Species: M. musculus (mouse)
  Insert size (bp): 2836
  Mutation: Mutant Tet2 with H1302Y, D1304A substitutions in the signature HxD motif
  GenBank ID: NM_001040400
  Entrez Gene: Tet2 (a.k.a. Ayu17-449, E130014J05Rik, mKIAA1546)
  Tag / fusion protein: Myc
  Cloning method: Restriction Enzyme; 5′ cloning site XbaI (not destroyed); 3′ cloning site EcoRI (not destroyed)
  Sequencing primers: 5′ GCTTCTCGCTTCTGTTCG; 3′ GTTGTCAAGCGATGAGGCGCGT
Terms and licenses: Academic/Nonprofit Terms; Industry Terms: Not Available to Industry
How to cite: pScalps_Puro_mTet2 catalytic domain HxD was a gift from Silvia Monticelli (Addgene plasmid # 79611 ; http://n2t.net/addgene:79611 ; RRID:Addgene_79611)
